Addgene plasmid #17606: pRK5-HA-Ubiquitin-K63
Purpose: Mammalian expression of HA tagged ubiquitin with K63 only, other lysines mutated to arginines
Depositing lab: Ted Dawson. Depositing organization: Johns Hopkins University and School of Medicine. Publication: Parkin mediates nonclassical, proteasomal-independent ubiquitination of synphilin-1: implications for Lewy body formation. Lim KL, Chew KC, Tan JM, Wang C, Chung KK, Zhang Y, Tanaka Y, Smith W, Engelender S, Ross CA, Dawson VL, Dawson TM. J Neurosci. 2005 Feb 23. 25(8):2002-9. 10.1523/JNEUROSCI.4474-04.2005 PubMed 15728840.
Backbone
  Vector backbone: pRK5-HA
  Backbone size w/o insert (bp): 4800
  Vector type: Mammalian Expression
Growth in bacteria
  Bacterial resistance: Ampicillin, 100 μg/mL
  Growth temperature: 37°C
  Growth strain: DH5alpha
  Copy number: High Copy
Gene/Insert
  Gene/Insert name: Ubiquitin C (alt name: Ub)
  Species: H. sapiens (human)
  Insert size (bp): 220
  Mutation: K63 only, other lysines mutated to arginines. Enhances G76-K63-linked polyubiquitination.
  Entrez Gene: UBC (a.k.a. HMG20)
  Tag / fusion protein: HA (N terminal on backbone)
  Cloning method: Restriction Enzyme; 5′ cloning site SalI (not destroyed); 3′ cloning site NotI (not destroyed)
  Sequencing primers: 5′ SP6
Terms and licenses: Academic/Nonprofit Terms; Industry Terms: Not Available to Industry
How to cite: pRK5-HA-Ubiquitin-K63 was a gift from Ted Dawson (Addgene plasmid # 17606 ; http://n2t.net/addgene:17606 ; RRID:Addgene_17606)
