[The description below was written by a language model from this plasmid's Addgene catalogue record and pLannotate feature annotations shown in this document.]
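Description:
pRK5-HA-Ubiquitin-K63 is a mammalian expression plasmid of about 5 kb, built on the pRK5-HA backbone, that produces an N-terminally HA-tagged human ubiquitin mutant. It is maintained in E. coli as a high-copy plasmid through a ColE1/pUC-type origin and selected with ampicillin via the β-lactamase (AmpR) gene. An f1 phage origin is also present. Short remnants of lac regulatory elements, lacZα, bom and rop appear in the annotation as leftovers of the vector's cloning history rather than functional parts.

Expression is driven by the human cytomegalovirus immediate-early enhancer and promoter, followed by a fragment of CMV intron A and an SP6 phage promoter, which serves as the recorded 5′ sequencing primer site. The ubiquitin coding sequence, derived from the human UBC gene and cloned between SalI and NotI sites, is followed by an SV40 polyadenylation signal. The HA epitope is supplied by the backbone upstream of the insert, although the automated feature table does not annotate it separately. The table also flags a short fragment resembling an immunoglobulin heavy-chain signal sequence in that region, whose significance the record does not explain. An SV40 enhancer/early promoter region lies downstream of the cassette, and no mammalian selection marker is annotated.

In the encoded ubiquitin, every lysine except K63 is changed to arginine, so polyubiquitin chains can only be extended through G76–K63 linkages. Co-expressing it with a substrate and an E3 ligase, then detecting the HA tag, allows testing of whether a protein is modified by K63-linked chains, which are generally associated with non-proteasomal outcomes. The associated study used this approach to examine parkin-mediated ubiquitination of synphilin-1.
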