Features (pLannotate 1.2.2; 20 found; start..end, strand, type, name):
    389..481     +  CDS            lacI (fragment): lac repressor; lacI; The lac repressor binds to the lac operator to inhibit transcription in E. coli. This inhibition can be relieved by adding lactose or isopropyl-β-D-thiogalactopyranoside (IPTG).
    494..515     +  protein_bind   CAP binding site: CAP binding activates transcription in the presence of cAMP. E. coli catabolite activator protein
    530..560     +  promoter       lac promoter: promoter for the E. coli lac operon
    568..584     +  protein_bind   lac operator: The lac repressor binds to the lac operator to inhibit transcription in E. coli. This inhibition can be relieved by adding lactose or isopropyl-β-D-thiogalactopyranoside (IPTG). lac repressor encoded by lacI
    637..1016    +  enhancer       CMV enhancer: human cytomegalovirus immediate early enhancer
   1017..1220    +  promoter       CMV promoter: human cytomegalovirus (CMV) immediate early promoter
   1356..1399    +  intron         CMV intron (fragment): modified intron A from human cytomegalovirus
   1451..1469    +  promoter       SP6 promoter: promoter for bacteriophage SP6 RNA polymerase
   1473..1510    +  CDS            IgH signal sequence (fragment): signal sequence from the mouse immunoglobulin heavy chain variable region
   1655..1882    +  CDS            ubiquitin-K63: human ubiquitin variant containing Lys-63, with all other lysines mutated to arginine
   1932..2066    +  polyA_signal   SV40 poly(A) signal: SV40 polyadenylation signal
   2135..2492    +  promoter       SV40 promoter: SV40 enhancer and early promoter
   2511..2665    +  CDS            lacZα (fragment): LacZα fragment of β-galactosidase; lacZ fragment
   2671..2722    -  misc_feature   bom (fragment): basis of mobility region from pBR322
   2741..3196    +  rep_origin     f1 ori (sequence partly withheld): f1 bacteriophage origin of replication; arrow indicates direction of (+) strand synthesis
   3197..3246    -  misc_feature   bom (fragment): basis of mobility region from pBR322
   3348..3383    -  CDS            rop (fragment): Rop protein, which maintains plasmids at low copy number; rop
   3478..3582    +  promoter       AmpR promoter: bla
   3583..4443    +  CDS            AmpR: β-lactamase; bla; confers resistance to ampicillin, carbenicillin, and related antibiotics
   4614..206     +  rep_origin     ori (across the origin): high-copy-number ColE1/pMB1/pBR322/pUC origin of replication
>Addgene plasmid #17606 | pRK5-HA-Ubiquitin-K63 | addgene full sequence | sequence record 464046 | Addgene NGS Result
AGCGTGAGCTATGAGAAAGCGCCACGCTTCCCGAAGGGAGAAAGGCGGACAGGTATCCGGTAAGCGGCAG
GGTCGGAACAGGAGAGCGCACGAGGGAGCTTCCAGGGGGAAACGCCTGGTATCTTTATAGTCCTGTCGGG
TTTCGCCACCTCTGACTTGAGCGTCGATTTTTGTGATGCTCGTCAGGGGGGCGGAGCCTATGGAAAAACG
CCAGCAACGCGGCCTTTTTACGGTTCCTGGCCTTTTGCTGGCCTTTTGCTCACATGTTCTTTCCTGCGTT
ATCCCCTGATTCTGTGGATAACCGTATTACCGCCTTTGAGTGAGCTGATACCGCTCGCCGCAGCCGAACG
ACCGAGCGCAGCGAGTCAGTGAGCGAGGAAGCGGAAGAGCGCCCAATACGCAAACCGCCTCTCCCCGCGC
GTTGGCCGATTCATTAATGCAGCTGGCACGACAGGTTTCCCGACTGGAAAGCGGGCAGTGAGCGCAACGC
AATTAATGTGAGTTAGCTCACTCATTAGGCACCCCAGGCTTTACACTTTATGCTTCCGGCTCGTATGTTG
TGTGGAATTGTGAGCGGATAACAATTTCACACAGGAAACAGCTATGACATGATTACGAATTAATTCGAGC
TCGCCCGACATTGATTATTGACTAGTTATTAATAGTAATCAATTACGGGGTCATTAGTTCATAGCCCATA
TATGGAGTTCCGCGTTACATAACTTACGGTAAATGGCCCGCCTGGCTGACCGCCCAACGACCCCCGCCCA
TTGACGTCAATAATGACGTATGTTCCCATAGTAACGCCAATAGGGACTTTCCATTGACGTCAATGGGTGG
AGTATTTACGGTAAACTGCCCACTTGGCAGTACATCAAGTGTATCATATGCCAAGTACGCCCCCTATTGA
CGTCAATGACGGTAAATGGCCCGCCTGGCATTATGCCCAGTACATGACCTTATGGGACTTTCCTACTTGG
CAGTACATCTACGTATTAGTCATCGCTATTACCATGGTGATGCGGTTTTGGCAGTACATCAATGGGCGTG
GATAGCGGTTTGACTCACGGGGATTTCCAAGTCTCCACCCCATTGACGTCAATGGGAGTTTGTTTTGGCA
CCAAAATCAACGGGACTTTCCAAAATGTCGTAACAACTCCGCCCCATTGACGCAAATGGGCGGTAGGCGT
GTACGGTGGGAGGTCTATATAAGCAGAGCTCGTTTAGTGAACCGTCAGATCGCCTGGAGACGCCATCCAC
GCTGTTTTGACCTCCATAGAAGACACCGGGACCGATCCAGCCTCCGCGGCCGGGAACGGTGCATTGGAAC
GCGGATTCCCCGTGCCAAGAGTGACGTAAGTACCGCCTATAGAGTCTATAGGCCCACCCCCTTGGCTTCG
TTAGAACGCGGCTACAATTAATACATAACCTTATGTATCATACACATACGATTTAGGTGACACTATAGAA
TAACATCCACTTTGCCTTTCTCTCCACAGGTGTCCACTCCCAGGTCCAACTGCACCTCGGTTCTATCGAT
TGAATTCCCGAACCGACAGTCGGTCTCTTCACCAAGGCCATTCGCGCCACCATGGGCTACCCCTATGATG
TGCCTGACTACGCAGATCTCAATGGTGGTGGTGGTGGGTCGACCATGCAGATCTTCGTCAGAACGTTAAC
CGGTAGAACCATAACTCTAGAAGTTGAACCATCCGATACCATCGAAAACGTTAGAGCTAGAATTCAAGAC
AGAGAAGGCATTCCACCTGATCAACAAAGATTGATCTTTGCCGGTAGACAGCTCGAGGACGGTAGAACGC
TGTCTGATTACAACATTCAGAAGGAGTCCACCCTGCACCTGGTCCTCCGTCTCAGAGGTGGTTGAGCGGC
CGCTAAGTAAGTAAGGATCCCCAGCTTGGCCGCCATGGCCCAACTTGTTTATTGCAGCTTATAATGGTTA
CAAATAAAGCAATAGCATCACAAATTTCACAAATAAAGCATTTTTTTCACTGCATTCTAGTTGTGGTTTG
TCCAAACTCATCAATGTATCTTATCATGTCTGGATCGGGAATTAATTCGGCGCAGCACCATGGCCTGAAA
TAACCTCTGAAAGAGGAACTTGGTTAGGTACCTTCTGAGGCGGAAAGAACCAGCTGTGGAATGTGTGTCA
GTTAGGGTGTGGAAAGTCCCCAGGCTCCCCAGCAGGCAGAAGTATGCAAAGCATGCATCTCAATTAGTCA
GCAACCAGGTGTGGAAAGTCCCCAGGCTCCCCAGCAGGCAGAAGTATGCAAAGCATGCATCTCAATTAGT
CAGCAACCATAGTCCCGCCCCTAACTCCGCCCATCCCGCCCCTAACTCCGCCCAGTTCCGCCCATTCTCC
GCCCCATGGCTGACTAATTTTTTTTATTTATGCAGAGGCCGAGGCCGCCTCGGCCTCTGAGCTATTCCAG
AAGTAGTGAGGAGGCTTTTTTGGAGGCCTAGGCTTTTGCAAAAAGCTGTTAACAGCTTGGCACTGGCCGT
CGTTTTACAACGTCGTGACTGGGAAAACCCTGGCGTTACCCAACTTAATCGCCTTGCAGCACATCCCCCT
TTCGCCAGCTGGCGTAATAGCGAAGAGGCCCGCACCGATCGCCCTTCCCAACAGTTGCGCAGCCTGAATG
GCGAATGGCGCCTGATGCGGTATTTTCTCCTTACGCATCTGTGCGGTATTTCACACCGCATA
[142 nt withheld, positions 2723-2864]
C
[141 nt withheld, positions 2866-3006]
CCTTTGACGTTGGAGTCCACGTTCTTT
[37 nt withheld, positions 3034-3070]
ACCCTATCTCGGGCTATTCTTTTAATTTATAAGGGATTTTGCCGATTTCGGCCTATTGGTTAAAAAATGA
GCTGATTTAACAAAAATTTAACGCGAATTTTAACAAAATATTAACGTTTACAATTTTATGGTGCACTCTC
AGTACAATCTGCTCTGATGCCGCATAGTTAAGCCAGCCCCGACACCCGCCAACACCCGCTGACGCGCCCT
GACGGGCTTGTCTGCTCCCGGCATCCGCTTACAGACAAGCTGTGACCGTCTCCGGGAGCTGCATGTGTCA
GAGGTTTTCACCGTCATCACCGAAACGCGCGAGACGAAAGGGCCTCGTGATACGCCTATTTTTATAGGTT
AATGTCATGATAATAATGGTTTCTTAGACGTCAGGTGGCACTTTTCGGGGAAATGTGCGCGGAACCCCTA
TTTGTTTATTTTTCTAAATACATTCAAATATGTATCCGCTCATGAGACAATAACCCTGATAAATGCTTCA
ATAATATTGAAAAAGGAAGAGTATGAGTATTCAACATTTCCGTGTCGCCCTTATTCCCTTTTTTGCGGCA
TTTTGCCTTCCTGTTTTTGCTCACCCAGAAACGCTGGTGAAAGTAAAAGATGCTGAAGATCAGTTGGGTG
CACGAGTGGGTTACATCGAACTGGATCTCAACAGCGGTAAGATCCTTGAGAGTTTTCGCCCCGAAGAACG
TTTTCCAATGATGAGCACTTTTAAAGTTCTGCTATGTGGCGCGGTATTATCCCGTATTGACGCCGGGCAA
GAGCAACTCGGTCGCCGCATACACTATTCTCAGAATGACTTGGTTGAGTACTCACCAGTCACAGAAAAGC
ATCTTACGGATGGCATGACAGTAAGAGAATTATGCAGTGCTGCCATAACCATGAGTGATAACACTGCGGC
CAACTTACTTCTGACAACGATCGGAGGACCGAAGGAGCTAACCGCTTTTTTGCACAACATGGGGGATCAT
GTAACTCGCCTTGATCGTTGGGAACCGGAGCTGAATGAAGCCATACCAAACGACGAGCGTGACACCACGA
TGCCTGTAGCAATGGCAACAACGTTGCGCAAACTATTAACTGGCGAACTACTTACTCTAGCTTCCCGGCA
ACAATTAATAGACTGGATGGAGGCGGATAAAGTTGCAGGACCACTTCTGCGCTCGGCCCTTCCGGCTGGC
TGGTTTATTGCTGATAAATCTGGAGCCGGTGAGCGTGGGTCTCGCGGTATCATTGCAGCACTGGGGCCAG
ATGGTAAGCCCTCCCGTATCGTAGTTATCTACACGACGGGGAGTCAGGCAACTATGGATGAACGAAATAG
ACAGATCGCTGAGATAGGTGCCTCACTGATTAAGCATTGGTAACTGTCAGACCAAGTTTACTCATATATA
CTTTAGATTGATTTAAAACTTCATTTTTAATTTAAAAGGATCTAGGTGAAGATCCTTTTTGATAATCTCA
TGACCAAAATCCCTTAACGTGAGTTTTCGTTCCACTGAGCGTCAGACCCCGTAGAAAAGATCAAAGGATC
TTCTTGAGATCCTTTTTTTCTGCGCGTAATCTGCTGCTTGCAAACAAAAAAACCACCGCTACCAGCGGTG
GTTTGTTTGCCGGATCAAGAGCTACCAACTCTTTTTCCGAAGGTAACTGGCTTCAGCAGAGCGCAGATAC
CAAATACTGTTCTTCTAGTGTAGCCGTAGTTAGGCCACCACTTCAAGAACTCTGTAGCACCGCCTACATA
CCTCGCTCTGCTAATCCTGTTACCAGTGGCTGCTGCCAGTGGCGATAAGTCGTGTCTTACCGGGTTGGAC
TCAAGACGATAGTTACCGGATAAGGCGCAGCGGTCGGGCTGAACGGGGGGTTCGTGCACACAGCCCAGCT
TGGAGCGAACGACCTACACCGAACTGAGATACCTAC
