>Addgene plasmid #17606 | pRK5-HA-Ubiquitin-K63 | addgene partial sequence | sequence record 156323 | SP6 5'-ATTTAGGTGACACTATAG-3'
GGTGTCCACTCCCAGGTCCAACTGCACCTCGGTTCTATCGATTGAATTCCCGAACCGACAGTCGGTCTCT
TCACCAAGGCCATTCGCGCCACCATGGGCTACCCCTATGATGTGCCTGACTACGCAGATCTCAATGGTGG
TGGTGGTGGGTCGACCATGCAGATCTTCGTCAGAACGTTAACCGGTAGAACCATAACTCTAGAAGTTGAA
CCATCCGATACCATCGAAAACGTTAGAGCTAGAATTCAAGACAGAGAAGGCATTCCACCTGATCAACAAA
GATTGATCTTTGCCGGTAGACAGCTCGAGGACGGTAGAACGCTGTCTGATTACAACATTCAGAAGGAGTC
CACCCTGCACCTGGTCCTCCGTCTCAGAGGTGGTTGAGCGGCCGCTAAGTAAGTAAGGATCCCCAGCTTG
GCCGCCATGGCCCAACTTGTTTATTGCAGCTTATAATGGTTACAAATAAAGCAATAGCATCACAAATTTC
ACAAATAAAGCATTTTTTTCACTGCATTCTAGTTGTGGTTTGTCCAAACTCATCAATGTATCTTATCATG
TCTGGATCGGGAATTAATTCGGCGCAGCACCATGGCCTGAAATAACCTCTGAAAGAGGAACTTGGTTAGG
TACCTTCTGAGGCGGAAAGAACCAGCTGTGGAATGTGTGTCAGTTAGGGTGTGGAAAGTCCCCAGGCTCC
CCAGCAGGCAGAAGTATGCAAAGCATGCATCTCAATTAGTCAGCAACCAGGTGTGGAAAGTCCCCAGGCT
CCCCAGCAGGCAGAAGTATGCAAAGCATGCATCTCAATTAGTCAGCAACCATAGTCCCGCCCCTAACTCC
GCCCATCCCGCCCCTAACTCCGCCCAGTTCCGCCCATTCTCCGCCCCATGGCTGACTAATTTTTTTTATT
TATGCAGAGGCCGAGGCCGCCTCGGCCTCTGAGCTATTCCAGAAGTAGTGAGGAGGCT
